>Addgene plasmid #31487 | pGEM-GluCl_cryst | depositor partial sequence | sequence record 14421 | Author sequence
GCGGCCGCCACCATGGCCACCTGGATTGTGGGCAAGTTGATAATTGCCAGCTTGATACTCGGAATCCAAG
CGTCCGACTCAAAGATCCTTGCGCACCTCTTTACGTCGGGTTACGATTTCCGTGTTCGTCCACCGACTGA
CAACGGAGGACCCGTCGTCGTGTCCGTGAATATGCTGCTGCGTACCATATCGAAAATCGACGTAGTGAAC
ATGGAGTACTCAGCACAGCTCACGTTGAGAGAATCATGGATTGATAAACGTCTCAGCTATGGCGTGAAAG
GCGACGGCCAACCTGACTTCGTGATCCTTACTGTGGGTCACCAAATCTGGATGCCCGACACGTTTTTCCC
AAATGAGAAACAAGCCTACAAGCATACCATAGACAAACCTAACGTGTTGATCAGGATCCACAACGACGGA
ACCGTGCTGTACTCCGTGCGCATCAGCCTGGTTCTGAGTTGTCCCATGTATTTGCAATACTACCCCATGG
ACGTTCAGCAGTGCAGTATTGACCTGGCATCATATGCTTATACCACAAAGGACATCGAATACCTGTGGAA
GGAGCATTCACCTCTCCAGCTGAAGGTCGGTCTGTCAAGCTCTCTGCCTTCCTTTCAGTTGACAAACACA
TCTACCACCTATTGCACTAGCGTCACAAACACCGGTATCTACTCATGCCTGCGCACCACGATCCAGCTCA
AAAGAGAATTCAGTTTCTACCTCTTGCAGCTTTACATCCCTTCTTGCATGTTGGTAATCGTCTCTTGGGT
TAGCTTCTGGTTCGATCGTACTGCAATTCCCGCACGCGTAACGCTGGGCGTGACAACTCTGCTGACCATG
ACCGCTCAGAGTGCCGGAATCAATTCTCAACTCCCACCCGTATCCTATATCAAGGCTATTGATGTCTGGA
TCGGAGCTTGTATGACATTCATTTTCTGTGCTCTCTTGGAATTCGCTTTGGTAAACCACATTGCTAACGC
TGGTACTACTGAATGGAACGATATCTCTAAGAGGGTAGATCTCATCTCGCGCGCCTTGTTCCCTGTCTTG
TTCTTCGTGTTCAATATTCTTTACTGGAGCAGGTTCGGACATCACCACCATCACCATCACCATTAAGGTA
CCAAGCTT
