>Addgene plasmid #31487 | pGEM-GluCl_cryst | addgene partial sequence | sequence record 36457 | M13pUC-Fwd 5'-CCCAGTCACGACGTTGTAAAACG-3'
ANGATGNGGGGCGGGGCCTANATTANCACTACTTGGGCGAATTAATTCGAGCTCGGTACCCAGCTTGCTT
GTTCTTTTTGCAGAAGCTCAGAATAAACGCTCAACTTTGGCAGATCAATTCCCCGCGGCCGCCACCATGG
CCACCTGGATTGTGGGCAAGTTGATAATTGCCAGCTTGATACTCGGAATCCAAGCGTCCGACTCAAAGAT
CCTTGCGCACCTCTTTACGTCGGGTTACGATTTCCGTGTTCGTCCACCGACTGACAACGGAGGACCCGTC
GTCGTGTCCGTGAATATGCTGCTGCGTACCATATCGAAAATCGACGTAGTGAACATGGAGTACTCAGCAC
AGCTCACGTTGAGAGAATCATGGATTGATAAACGTCTCAGCTATGGCGTGAAAGGCGACGGCCAACCTGA
CTTCGTGATCCTTACTGTGGGTCACCAAATCTGGATGCCCGACACGTTTTTCCCAAATGAGAAACAAGCC
TACAAGCATACCATAGACAAACCTAACGTGTTGATCAGGATCCACAACGACGGAACCGTGCTGTACTCCG
TGCGCATCAGCCTGGTTCTGAGTTGTCCCATGTATTTGCAATACTACCCCATGGACGTTCAGCAGTGCAG
TATTGACCTGGCATCATATGCTTATACCACAAAGGACATCGAATACCTGTGGAAGGAGCATTCACCTCTC
CAGCTGAAGGTCGGTCTGTCAAGCTCTCTGCCTTCCTTTCAGTTGACAAACACATCTACCACCTATTGCA
CTAGCGTCACAAACACCGGTATCTACTCATGCCTGCGCACCACGATCCAGCTCAAAAGAGAATTCAGTTT
CTACCTCTTGCAGCTTTACATCCCTTCTTGCATGTTGGTAATCGTCTCTTGGGTTAGCTTCTGGTTCGAT
CGTACTGCAATTCCCGCACGCGTAACGCTGGGCGTGACAACTCTGCTGACCATGACCGCTCAGAGTGCCG
GAATCAATTCTCAACTCCCACCCGTATCCTATATCAAGGCTATTGATGTCGGANCCAGTGN
