>Addgene plasmid #31487 | pGEM-GluCl_cryst | addgene partial sequence | sequence record 38279 | pGEM-HE-3 5'-gtaagttggtattatgtagc -3'
GCGGTTTAGTGGTACCAGATCAAGCTTGGTACCTTAATGGTGATGGTGATGGTGGTGATGTCCGAACCTG
CTCCAGTAAAGAATATTGAACACGAAGAACAAGACAGGGAACAAGGCGCGCGAGATGAGATCTACCCTCT
TAGAGATATCGTTCCATTCAGTAGTACCAGCGTTAGCAATGTGGTTTACCAAAGCGAATTCCAAGAGAGC
ACAGAAAATGAATGTCATACAAGCTCCGATCCAGACATCAATAGCCTTGATATAGGATACGGGTGGGAGT
TGAGAATTGATTCCGGCACTCTGAGCGGTCATGGTCAGCAGAGTTGTCACGCCCAGCGTTACGCGTGCGG
GAATTGCAGTACGATCGAACCAGAAGCTAACCCAAGAGACGATTACCAACATGCAAGAAGGGATGTAAAG
CTGCAAGAGGTAGAAACTGAATTCTCTTTTGAGCTGGATCGTGGTGCGCAGGCATGAGTAGATACCGGTG
TTTGTGACGCTAGTGCAATAGGTGGTAGATGTGTTTGTCAACTGAAAGGAAGGCAGAGAGCTTGACAGAC
CGACCTTCAGCTGGAGAGGTGAATGCTCCTTCCACAGGTATTCGATGTCCTTTGTGGTATAAGCATATGA
TGCCAGGTCAATACTGCACTGCTGAACGTCCATGGGGTAGTATTGCAAATACATGGGACAACTCAGAACC
AGGCTGATGCGCACGGAGTACAGCACGGTTCCGTCGTTGTGGATCCTGATCAACACGTTAGGTTTGTCTA
TGGTATGCTTGTAGGCTTGTTTCTCATTTGGGAAAAACGTGTCGGGCATCCAGATTTGGTGACCCACAGT
AAGGATCACGAAGTCAGGTTGGCCGTCGCCTTTCACGCCATAGCTGAGACGTTTATCAATCCATGATTCT
C
