[The description below was written by a language model from this plasmid's Addgene catalogue record.]
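Description:
pGEM-GluCl_cryst is an in vitro transcription template built on a modified pGEM-HE backbone (about 3 kb without insert), intended for making RNA to express in Xenopus laevis oocytes. It is propagated in E. coli under ampicillin selection; the copy number is listed as unknown. No feature table accompanies it, so the origin of replication, the phage promoter that drives transcription, and the nature of the backbone modification are not stated. Vectors of the pGEM-HE family are generally designed to place an insert downstream of a bacteriophage RNA polymerase promoter and between Xenopus β-globin untranslated regions that improve translation of the injected RNA in oocytes, but those elements cannot be confirmed here from the fields given.

The payload is an insert of roughly 1.1 kb encoding the alpha subunit of the Caenorhabditis elegans glutamate-gated chloride channel (GluCl), specifically the engineered form used for crystallization, carrying a C-terminal 8x-His tag. It was cloned between NotI and HindIII sites, both of which remain intact. The record does not describe how the crystallized construct differs from the wild-type subunit. The depositor notes that the plasmid is linearized with NheI to create a run-off template for RNA synthesis. Part of the plasmid derives from an earlier construct made in another laboratory. The associated work concerns activation and ion permeation in an anion-selective Cys-loop receptor, which fits use of this plasmid to express the crystallization construct in oocytes, most likely to check functionally that it still behaves as a ligand-gated chloride channel.
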