Addgene plasmid #31487: pGEM-GluCl_cryst
Depositing lab: Eric Gouaux. Depositing organization: Oregon Health & Science University. Publication: Principles of activation and permeation in an anion-selective Cys-loop receptor. Hibbs RE, Gouaux E. Nature. 2011 Jun 2. 474(7349):54-60. 10.1038/nature10139 PubMed 21572436.
Backbone
  Vector backbone: pGEM-HE, modified
  Backbone size w/o insert (bp): 3000
  Vector type: For RNA synthesis for expression in X. laevis oocytes
Growth in bacteria
  Bacterial resistance: Ampicillin, 100 μg/mL
  Growth temperature: 37°C
  Growth strain: DH5alpha
  Growth instructions: LB / Amp100
  Copy number: Unknown
Gene/Insert
  Gene/Insert name: C. elegans glutamate-gated chloride channel alpha, crystallized construct (alt names: GluCl; GluCl_cryst)
  Species: C. elegans (nematode)
  Insert size (bp): 1100
  Tag / fusion protein: 8x-His (C terminal on insert)
  Cloning method: Restriction Enzyme; 5′ cloning site NotI (not destroyed); 3′ cloning site HindIII (not destroyed)
  Sequencing primers: 5′ ggtaacgccagggttttccc; 3′ gtaagttggtattatgtagc
Resource information
  A portion of this plasmid was derived from a plasmid made by: Henry Lester, Caltech
Terms and licenses: Academic/Nonprofit Terms; Industry Terms: Not Available to Industry
Depositor comments: For vector information, see: Liman et al. 1992 Neuron 9:861-871. For RNA synthesis, linearize plasmid with NheI.
How to cite: pGEM-GluCl_cryst was a gift from Eric Gouaux (Addgene plasmid # 31487 ; http://n2t.net/addgene:31487 ; RRID:Addgene_31487)
